Addgene plasmid #98792: MSP832
Purpose: Accessory Plasmid for PACE
Depositing lab: David Liu. Depositing organization: Harvard University. Publication: Phage-assisted continuous evolution of proteases with altered substrate specificity. Packer MS, Rees HA, Liu DR. Nat Commun. 2017 Oct 16;8(1):956. doi: 10.1038/s41467-017-01055-9. PubMed 29038472.
Backbone
  Vector backbone: pSC101
  Backbone manufacturer: ATCC
  Vector type: Synthetic Biology
Growth in bacteria
  Bacterial resistance: Ampicillin, 100 μg/mL
  Growth temperature: 37°C
  Growth strain: DH5alpha
  Copy number: Low Copy
Gene/Insert
  Gene/Insert name: proB-lysozyme-ggs-HPLVGHM-ggs-T7RNAP(Q649S)//T7pro-gIII-lux
  Species: Synthetic
  Mutation: None
  Cloning method: Unknown
Terms and licenses: Academic/Nonprofit Terms; Industry Terms: Not Available to Industry
How to cite: MSP832 was a gift from David Liu (Addgene plasmid # 98792 ; http://n2t.net/addgene:98792 ; RRID:Addgene_98792)
