[The description below was written by a language model from this plasmid's Addgene catalogue record and pLannotate feature annotations shown in this document.]
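Description:
MSP832 is a low-copy bacterial accessory plasmid for phage-assisted continuous evolution (PACE), built on a pSC101 backbone and about 10 kb in size. It replicates in E. coli through the pSC101 origin together with the plasmid-encoded Rep101 (RepA) protein, and it is selected with ampicillin through a β-lactamase gene driven by its own bla promoter.

The payload is a two-part synthetic circuit that links protease activity to phage propagation. On one strand, a proB promoter (named in the insert description but not annotated in the feature table) drives a fusion of T7 lysozyme to T7 RNA polymerase carrying the Q649S substitution. The two are joined by a linker in which flexible ggs spacers flank a short peptide that serves as the candidate protease substrate. T7 lysozyme is a natural inhibitor of T7 RNA polymerase, so tethering it is expected to hold the polymerase inactive until a protease cuts the linker and releases it. On the opposite strand, a T7 promoter sits downstream of an rrnB T1 terminator, which insulates it from read-through. This promoter controls M13 gene III followed by luxA and luxB from the Photorhabdus luminescens bioluminescence operon. Gene III encodes the minor coat protein pIII, which M13 needs for infectivity, so only selection phage that encode a protease able to cleave the linker peptide trigger pIII production and yield infectious progeny. The co-transcribed luciferase subunits give a luminescence readout of the same activity. According to the record, the plasmid belongs to work on evolving proteases with altered substrate specificity.
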