Features (pLannotate 1.2.2; 12 found; start..end, strand, type, name):
      1..951     -  CDS            Rep101: RepA protein needed for replication with the pSC101 origin; rep101
    999..1221    -  rep_origin     pSC101 ori: low-copy replication origin that requires the Rep101 protein
   1716..1760    +  terminator     rrnB T1 terminator: transcription terminator T1 from the E. coli rrnB gene
   1785..1803    +  promoter       T7 promoter: promoter for bacteriophage T7 RNA polymerase
   1986..3259    +  CDS            M13 gene III (fragment) (sequence partly withheld): pIII; III; minor coat protein
   3259..4338    +  CDS            luxA (sequence partly withheld): LUXA1_PHOLU - Experimental evidence at protein level: Swiss-Prot protein existence level 1. Light-emitting reaction in luminous bacteria. From Photorhabdus luminescens (Xenorhabdus luminescens).
   4402..5382    +  CDS            LuxB: LuxB luciferase subunit; luxB; from the Photorhabdus luminescens bioluminescence operon
   5482..8127    -  CDS            RPOL_BPT7: Experimental evidence at protein level: Swiss-Prot protein existence level 1. Highly processive DNA-dependent RNA polymerase that catalyzes the transcription of class II and class III viral genes. Recognizes a specific promoter sequence and enters first into an 'abortive phase' where very short transcripts are synthesized and released before proceeding to the processive transcription of long RNA chains. Unwinds the double-stranded DNA to expose the coding strand for templating. Participates in the initiation of viral DNA replication presumably by making primers accessible to the DNA polymerase
   8213..8664    -  CDS            T7 lysozyme (fragment): lysozyme from bacteriophage T7 inhibitor of T7 RNA polymerase
   8849..8895    -  terminator     rrnB T1 terminator: transcription terminator T1 from the E. coli rrnB gene
   8946..9806    -  CDS            AmpR: β-lactamase; bla; confers resistance to ampicillin, carbenicillin, and related antibiotics
   9807..9911    -  promoter       AmpR promoter: bla
>Addgene plasmid #98792 | MSP832 | addgene full sequence | sequence record 183255 | Addgene NGS Result
TCAGATCCTTCCGTATTTAGCCAGTATGTTCTCTAGTGTGGTTCGTTGTTTTTGCGTGAGCCATGAGAAC
GAACCATTGAGATCATGCTTACTTTGCATGTCACTCAAAAATTTTGCCTCAAAACTGGTGAGCTGAATTT
TTGCAGTTAAAGCATCGTGTAGTGTTTTTCTTAGTCCGTTACGTAGGTAGGAATCTGATGTAATGGTTGT
TGGTATTTTGTCACCATTCATTTTTATCTGGTTGTTCTCAAGTTCGGTTACGAGATCCATTTGTCTATCT
AGTTCAACTTGGAAAATCAACGTATCAGTCGGGCGGCCTCGCTTATCAACCACCAATTTCATATTGCTGT
AAGTGTTTAAATCTTTACTTATTGGTTTCAAAACCCATTGGTTAAGCCTTTTAAACTCATGGTAGTTATT
TTCAAGCATTAACATGAACTTAAATTCATCAAGGCTAATCTCTATATTTGCCTTGTGAGTTTTCTTTTGT
GTTAGTTCTTTTAATAACCACTCATAAATCCTCATAGAGTATTTGTTTTCAAAAGACTTAACATGTTCCA
GATTATATTTTATGAATTTTTTTAACTGGAAAAGATAAGGCAATATCTCTTCACTAAAAACTAATTCTAA
TTTTTCGCTTGAGAACTTGGCATAGTTTGTCCACTGGAAAATCTCAAAGCCTTTAACCAAAGGATTCCTG
ATTTCCACAGTTCTCGTCATCAGCTCTCTGGTTGCTTTAGCTAATACACCATAAGCATTTTCCCTACTGA
TGTTCATCATCTGAGCGTATTGGTTATAAGTGAACGATACCGTCCGTTCTTTCCTTGTAGGGTTTTCAAT
CGTGGGGTTGAGTAGTGCCACACAGCATAAAATTAGCTTGGTTTCATGCTCCGTTAAGTCATAGCGACTA
ATCGCTAGTTCATTTGCTTTGAAAACAACTAATTCAGACATACATCTCAATTGGTCTAGGTGATTTTAAT
CACTATACCAATTGAGATGGGCTAGTCAATGATAATTACTAGTCCTTTTCCTTTGAGTTGTGGGTATCTG
TAAATTCTGCTAGACCTTTGCTGGAAAACTTGTAAATTCTGCTAGACCCTCTGTAAATTCCGCTAGACCT
TTGTGTGTTTTTTTTGTTTATATTCAAGTGGTTATAATTTATAGAATAAAGAAAGAATAAAAAAAGATAA
AAAGAATAGATCCCAGCCCTGTGTATAACTCACTACTTTAGTCAGTTCCGCAGTATTACAAAAGGATGTC
GCAAACGCTGTTTGCTCCTCTACAAAACAGACCTTAAAACCCTAAAGGCTTAAGTAGCACCCTCGCAAGC
TCGGGCAAATCGCTGAATATTCCTTTTGTCTCCGACCATCAGGCACCTGAGTCGCTGTCTTTTTCGTGAC
ATTCAGTTCGCTGCGCTCACGGCTCTGGCAGTGAATGGGGGTAAATGGCACTACAGGCGCCTTTTATGGA
TTCATGCAAGGAAACTACCCATAATACAAGAAAAGCCCGTCACGGGCTTCTCAGGGCGTTTTATGGCGGG
TCTGCTATGTGGTGCTATCTGACTTTTTGCTGTTCAGCAGTTCCTGCCCTCTGATTTTCCAGTCTGACCA
CTTCGGATTATCCCGTGACAGGTCATTCAGACTGGCTAATGCACCCAGTAAGGCAGCGGTATCATCAACA
GGCTTACCCGTCTTACTGTCAAGAGGACATCCGGTCAAATAAAACGAAAGGCTCAGTCGAAAGACTGGGC
CTTTCGTTTTGCTGAGGAGACTTAGGGACCCTACTAATACGACTCACTATAGGGAGAAAGAAGGAGCGAC
ATTGCTCCGTGTATTCACTCGTTGGAATGAATACACAGTGCAGTGTTTATTCTGTTATTTATGCCAAAAA
TAAAGGCCACTATCAGGCAGCTTTGTTGTTCTGTTTACCAAGTTCAGGAGGTAACTCATAAGAAAGACCT
GCAGGTGCAGTAAAGGAAAAAAAAA
[85 nt withheld, positions 1986-2070]
C
[98 nt withheld, positions 2072-2169]
A
[305 nt withheld, positions 2171-2475]
G
[176 nt withheld, positions 2477-2652]
CCAATCGTCTGACCTGCCTCAACCTCCTGTC
[82 nt withheld, positions 2684-2765]
GCTCTGAGGGA
[161 nt withheld, positions 2777-2937]
T
[41 nt withheld, positions 2939-2979]
T
[62 nt withheld, positions 2981-3042]
A
[35 nt withheld, positions 3044-3078]
CCTCCCTCAATCGGTTGAATGTCGCCCTTTTGTCTTTGGCGCTGGTAAACCTTACGAGTTCAGTATCGAC
TGCGATAAGATCAACCTGTTCCGC
[50 nt withheld, positions 3173-3222]
T
[37 nt withheld, positions 3224-3260]
GAAATTTGGAAACTTTTTGCTTACATACCAACCTCCCCAATTTTCCCAAACAGAGGTAATGAAACGTTTG
GTTAAATTAGGTCGCATCTCTGAGGAGTGTGGTTTTGATACCGTATGGTTACTGGAGCATCATTTCACGG
AGTTTGGTTTGCTTGGTAACCCTTATGTCGCTGCTGCATATTTACTTGGCGCGACTAAAAAATTGAATGT
AGGAACTGCCGCTATTGTTCTTCCCACAGCCCATCCAGTACGCCAACTTGAAGATGTGAATTTATTGGAT
CAAATGTCAAAAGGACGATTTCGGTTTGGTATTTGCCGAGGGCTTTACAACAAGGACTTTCGCGTATTCG
GCACAGATATGAATAACAGTCGCGCCTTAGCGGAATGCTGGTACGGGCTGATAAAGAATGGCATGACAGA
GGGATATATGGAAGCTGATAATGAACATATCAAGTTCCATAAGGTAAAAGTAAACCCCGCGGCGTATAGC
AGAGGTGGCGCACCGGTTTATGTGGTGGCTGAATCAGCTTCGACGACTGAGTGGGCTGCTCAATTTGGCC
TACCGATGATATTAAGTTGGATTATAAATACTAACGAAAAGAAAGCACAACTTGAGCTTTATAATGAAGT
GGCTCAAGAATATGGGCACGATATTCATAATATCGACCATTGCTTATCATATATAACATCTGTAGATCAT
GACTCAATTAAAGCGAAAGAGATTTGCCGGAAATTTCTGGGGCATTGGTATGATTCTTATGTGAATGCTA
CGACTATTTTTGATGATTCAGACCAAACAAGAGGTTATGATTTCAATAAAGGGCAGTGGCGTGACTTTGT
ATTAAAAGGACATAAAGATACTAATCGCCGTATTGATTACAGTTACGAAATCAATCCCGTGGGAACGCCG
CAGGAATGTATTGACATAATTCAAAAAGACATTGATGCTACAGGAATATCAAATATTTGTTGTGGATTTG
AAGCTAATGGAACAGTAGACGAAATTATTGCTTCCATGAAGCTCTTCCAGTCTGATGTCATGCCATTTCT
TAAAGAAAAACAACGTTCGCTATTATATTATGGCGGTGGCGGTAGCGGCGGTGGCGGTAGCGGCGGTGGC
GGTAGCGGCGGTGGCGGTAGCAAATTTGGATTGTTCTTCCTTAACTTCATCAATTCAACAACTGTTCAAG
AACAGAGTATAGTTCGCATGCAGGAAATAACGGAGTATGTTGATAAGTTGAATTTTGAACAGATTTTAGT
GTATGAAAATCATTTTTCAGATAATGGTGTTGTCGGCGCTCCTCTGACTGTTTCTGGTTTTCTGCTCGGT
TTAACAGAGAAAATTAAAATTGGTTCATTAAATCACATCATTACAACTCATCATCCTGTCCGCATAGCGG
AGGAAGCTTGCTTATTGGATCAGTTAAGTGAAGGGAGATTTATTTTAGGGTTTAGTGATTGCGAAAAAAA
AGATGAAATGCATTTTTTTAATCGCCCGGTTGAATATCAACAGCAACTATTTGAAGAGTGTTATGAAATC
ATTAACGATGCTTTAACAACAGGCTATTGTAATCCAGATAACGATTTTTATAGCTTCCCTAAAATATCTG
TAAATCCCCATGCTTATACGCCAGGCGGACCTCGGAAATATGTAACAGCAACCAGTCATCATATTGTTGA
GTGGGCGGCCAAAAAAGGTATTCCTCTCATCTTTAAGTGGGATGATTCTAATGATGTTAGATATGAATAT
GCTGAAAGATATAAAGCCGTTGCGGATAAATATGACGTTGACCTATCAGAGATAGACCATCAGTTAATGA
TATTAGTTAACTATAACGAAGATAGTAATAAAGCTAAACAAGAGACGCGTGCATTTATTAGTGATTATGT
TCTTGAAATGCACCCTAATGAAAATTTCGAAAATAAACTTGAAGAAATAATTGCAGAAAACGCTGTCGGA
AATTATACGGAGTGTATAACTGCGGCTAAGTTGGCAATTGAAAAGTGTGGTGCGAAAAGTGTATTGCTGT
CCTTTGAACCAATGAATGATTTGATGAGCCAAAAAAATGTAATCAATATTGTTGATGATAATATTAAGAA
GTACCACACGGAATATACCTAAACTTAATTAACGGCACTCCTCAGCAAATATAATGACCCTCTTGATAAC
CCAAGAGGGCATTTTTTAATGCCCATGGCGTCATGTTGAAAATCTCCATTACGCGAACGCGAAGTCCGAC
TCTAAGATGTCACGGAGGTTCAAGTTACCTTTAGCCGGAAGTGCTGGCATTTTGTCCAATTGAGACTCGT
GCAACTGGTCAGCGAACTGGTCGTAGAAATCAGCCAGTACATCACAAGACTCATATGTGTCAACCATAGT
TTCGCGCACTGCTTTGAACAGGTTCGCAGCGTCAGCCGGAATGGTACCGAAGGAGTCGTGAATCAGTGCA
AAAGATTCGATTCCGTACTTCTCGTGTGCCCACACTACAGTCTTACGAAGGTGGCTACCGTCTTGGCTGT
GTACAAAGTTAGGAGCGATACCAGACTCCTGTTTGTGTGCATCAATCTCGCTATCTTTGTTGGTGTTAAT
GGTAGGCTGTAAGCGGAACTGACCGAGGAACATCAGGTTCAAGCGCGTCTGAATAGGCTTCTTGTATTCC
TGCCACACAGGGAAACCATCAGGAGTTACCCAATGCACAGCGCAACGCTTGCGAAGAATCTCTCCAGTCT
TCTTATCTTTGACCTCAGCAGCCAGCAGCTTAGCAGCAGACTTAAGCCAGTTCATTGCTTCAACCGCAGC
TACCACCGTCACGCTCACAGATTCCCAAATCAGCTTAGCCATGTATCCAGCAGCCTGATTCGGCTGAGTG
AACATCAGACCCTTGCCGGAATCAATAGCTGGCTGAATGGTATCTTCCAGCACTGATTGACGGAAGCCGA
ACTCTTTGGACCCGTAAGCCAGCGTCATGACTGAACGCTTAGTCACACTGCGAGTAACACCGTAAGCCAG
CCATTGACCAGCCAGTGCCTTAGTGCCCAGCTTGACTTTCTCAGAGATTTCACCAGTGTTCTCATCGGTC
ACGGTAACTACTTCGTTATCGGTCCCATTGATTGCGTCTGCTTGTAGAATCTCGTTGACTTTCTTAGCAA
CAATCCCGTAGATGTCCTGAACGGTTTCACTAGGAAGCAAGTTAACCGCGCGACCACCTACCTCATCTCG
GAGCATCGCGGAGAAGTGCTGGATGCCAGAGCAAGACCCGTCAAACGCCAGCGGAAGGGAGCAGTTATAG
CTCAGGCCGTGGTGCTGTACCCCAGCGTACTCAAAGCAGAACGCAAGGAAGCAGAACGGAGAATCTTGCT
CAGCCCACCAAGTGTTCTCCAGTGGAGACTTAGCGCAAGCCATGATGTTCTCGTGGTTTTCCTCAATGAA
CTTGATGCGCTCAGGGAACGGAACCTTATCGACACCCGCACAGTTTGCACCGTGGATTTTCAGCCAGTAG
TAACCTTCCTTACCGATTGGTTTACCTTTCGCCAGCGTAAGCAGTCCTTTGGTCATATCGTTACCTTGCG
GGTTGAACATTGACACAGCGTAAACACGACCGCGCCAGTCCATGTTGTAAGGGAACCAGATGGCCTTATG
GTTAGCAAACTTATTGGCTTGCTCAAGCATGAACTCAAGGCTGATACGGCGAGACTTGCGAGCCTTGTCC
TTGCGGTACACAGCAGCGGCAGCACGTTTCCACGCGGTGAGAGCCTCAGGATTCATGTCGATGTCTTCCG
GTTTCATCGGGAGTTCTTCACGCTCAATCGCAGGGATGTCCTCGACCGGACAATGCTTCCACTTGGTGAT
TACGTTGGCGACCGCTAGGACTTTCTTGTTGATTTTCCATGCGGTGTTTTGCGCAATGTTAATCGCTTTG
TACACCTCAGGCATGTAAACGTCTTCGTAGCGCATCAGTGCTTTCTTACTGTGAGTACGCACCAGCGCCA
GAGGACGACGACCGTTAGCCCAATAGCCACCACCAGTAATGCCAGTCCACGGCTTAGGAGGAACTACGCA
AGGTTGGAACATCGGAGAGATGCCAGCCAGCGCACCTGCACGGGTTGCGATAGCCTCAGCGTATTCAGGT
GCGAGTTCGATAGTCTCAGAGTCTTGACCTACTACGCCAGCATTTTGGCGGTGTAAGCTAACCATTCCGG
TTGACTCAATGAGCATCTCGATGCAGCGTACTCCTACATGAATAGAGTCTTCCTTATGCCACGAAGACCA
CGCCTCGCCACCGAGTAGACCCTTAGAGAGCATGTCAGCCTCGACAACTTGCATAAATGCTTTCTTGTAG
ACGTGCCCTACGCGCTTGTTGAGTTGTTCCTCAACGTTTTTCTTGAAGTGCTTAGCTTCAAGGTCACGGA
TACGACCGAAGCGAGCCTCGTCCTCAATGGCCCGACCGATTGCGCTTGCTACAGCCTGAACGGTTGTATT
GTCAGCACTGGTTAGGCAAGCCAGAGTGGTCTTAATTGTGATGTACGCTACGGCTTCCGGCTTGATTTCT
TGCAGGAACTGGAAGGCTGTCGGGCGCTTGCCGCGCTTAGCTTTCACTTCCTCAAACCAGTCGTTGATGC
GTGCAATCATCTTAGGGAGTAGGGTAGTGATGAGAGGCTTAGCGGCAGCGTTATCCGCAACCTCACCAGC
TTTAAGTTGACGCTCAAACATCTTGCGGAAGCGTGCTTCACCCATCTCGTAAGACTCATGCTCAAGGGCC
AACTGTTCGCGAGCTAAACGCTCACCGTAATGGTCAGCCAGAGTGTTGAACGGGATAGCAGCCAGTTCGA
TGTCAGAGAAGTCGTTCTTAGCGATGTTAATCGTGTTACCGCCCGCTCCACTGCCTGCGCTACCGCCTGC
CATGTGACCAACCAGGGGGTGACCCGCACCACCACTCGCACCACCGCCGCTACCACGGTCAGAAGTGACC
AGTTCGTTCTTCTCCCACCAACGCTTAAGGTCGAACGAAGGGGAAGCCTTCGGCGCCACCTCATGATGGG
CGCGAAGCACAGCGCCTTCGTACTTAGCCAGCAGTGTGACAAGCAGTGAGCGAAGGGATTGCATTTGGGC
TGGCGTAAAGTTAGCGTCGAACTTACCTTTATCGTCGATACCACCAACAAGGCAGACGCCGATAGAGTTG
TGGTTGTAACCCTTAGCGTGAGAGCCTACAGCCATCTCATCTCGTCCTGCCTCCACAGTACCGTCTCGCT
TGATGATAAAGTGGTATCCCACATCGAGCCAACCCTGCTCTTTGTGCCACTGGCGAATCTCACGGACACC
AACATTCTGACTTGGCTTGGTAGCCGAGCAGTGAACAAAGATTGCGTCAGTAGATTCACGTTGTTTAAAC
TGTACACGAGCCATTTTTTTTTTCCTTTCGAGGAAGGAACTCTAGTAAAAGTTAAACAAAATTATTTGTA
GAGGGAAACCGTTGTGGTCTCCCTGAATATATATTACGAGCCTTATGCATGCCCGTAAAGTTATCCAGCA
ACCACTCATAGACCTAGGGCAGCAGATAGGGACGACGTGGTGTTAGCTGTGCTCTAGAATAAAACGAAAG
GCCCAGTCTTTCGACTGAGCCTTTCGTTTTATTTGACCGGAAATCAGAATTGGTTAATTGGTTGTAACAC
TGGCAGAGCATTACGTTACCAATGCTTAATCAGTGAGGCACCTATCTCAGCGATCTGTCTATTTCGTTCA
TCCATAGTTGCCTGACTCCCCGTCGTGTAGATAACTACGATACGGGAGGGCTTACCATCTGGCCCCAGTG
CTGCAATGATACCGCGAGACCCACGCTCACCGGCTCCAGATTTATCAGCAATAAACCAGCCAGCCGGAAG
GGCCGAGCGCAGAAGTGGTCCTGCAACTTTATCCGCCTCCATCCAGTCTATTAATTGTTGCCGGGAAGCT
AGAGTAAGTAGTTCGCCAGTTAATAGTTTGCGCAACGTTGTTGCCATTGCTACAGGCATCGTGGTGTCAC
GCTCGTCGTTTGGTATGGCTTCATTCAGCTCCGGTTCCCAACGATCAAGGCGAGTTACATGATCCCCCAT
GTTGTGCAAAAAAGCGGTTAGCTCCTTCGGTCCTCCGATCGTTGTCAGAAGTAAGTTGGCCGCAGTGTTA
TCACTCATGGTTATGGCAGCACTGCATAATTCTCTTACTGTCATGCCATCCGTAAGATGCTTTTCTGTGA
CTGGTGAGTACTCAACCAAGTCATTCTGAGAATAGTGTATGCGGCGACCGAGTTGCTCTTGCCCGGCGTC
AATACGGGATAATACCGCGCCACATAGCAGAACTTTAAAAGTGCTCATCATTGGAAAACGTTCTTCGGGG
CGAAAACTCTCAAGGATCTTACCGCTGTTGAGATCCAGTTCGATGTAACCCACTCGTGCACCCAACTGAT
CTTCAGCATCTTTTACTTTCACCAGCGTTTCTGGGTGAGCAAAAACAGGAAGGCAAAATGCCGCAAAAAA
GGGAATAAGGGCGACACGGAAATGTTGAATACTCATACTCTTCCTTTTTCAATATTATTGAAGCATTTAT
CAGGGTTATTGTCTCATGAGCGGATACATATTTGAATGTATTTAGAAAAATAAACAAATAGGGGTTCCGC
GCACATTTCCCCGAAAAGTGCCACCTGACGTCTAAGAAACCATTATTATCATGACATTAACCTATAAAAA
TAGGCGTATCACGAGGCCCTTAGGCCAAATAGGCCGT
